Addgene plasmid #204522: pHIT239
Purpose: In vitro transcription of Mos1 transposase mRNA with SL1 and poly(A) used for microinjection into nematode
Depositing lab: Yuji Kohara. Depositing organization: National Institute of Genetics. Publication: A small RNA system ensures accurate homologous pairing and unpaired silencing of meiotic chromosomes. Tabara H, Mitani S, Mochizuki M, Kohara Y, Nagata K. EMBO J. 2023 Jun 1;42(11):e105002. doi: 10.15252/embj.2020105002. Epub 2023 Apr 20. PubMed 37078421.
Backbone
  Vector backbone: pHIT88 (derived from pCITE-4b)
  Backbone size w/o insert (bp): 3073
  Vector type: Other
Growth in bacteria
  Bacterial resistance: Ampicillin, 100 μg/mL
  Growth temperature: 37°C
  Growth strain: NEB Stable
  Copy number: High Copy
Gene/Insert
  Gene/Insert name: Mos1_transposase::glh-2_3'UTR
  Species: C. elegans (nematode)
  Entrez Gene: glh-2
  Promoter: T7 (minimum seq.)
  Cloning method: Restriction Enzyme; 5′ cloning site StuI (unknown if destroyed); 3′ cloning site XbaI (unknown if destroyed)
  Sequencing primers: 5′ f1 origin, reverse primer; 3′ T7 terminator, reverse primer
Terms and licenses: Academic/Nonprofit Terms; Industry Terms: Not Available to Industry
Depositor comments: T7p, SL1, StuI, Mos1 transposase, NheI, glh-2 3’UTR, XbaI, a 61-nt poly(A), BsaI and SpeI; linearize with BsaI and use for in vitro transcription of mRNA
How to cite: pHIT239 was a gift from Yuji Kohara (Addgene plasmid # 204522 ; http://n2t.net/addgene:204522 ; RRID:Addgene_204522)
