[The description below was written by a language model from this plasmid's Addgene catalogue record and pLannotate feature annotations shown in this document.]
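Description:
pHIT239 is a bacterial template plasmid for in vitro transcription of Mos1 transposase mRNA intended for microinjection into nematodes. It is built on pHIT88, a derivative of pCITE-4b. It is maintained in E. coli as a high-copy plasmid through a ColE1/pUC-type origin and is selected with ampicillin via the β-lactamase gene and its own promoter. The annotated 4,294-nt sequence also carries an f1 phage origin and short remnants of rop, the pBR322 bom region and lacZα. These appear to be backbone leftovers with no role in the construct's function.

The transcription unit begins with a minimal T7 promoter, followed, according to the depositor's layout, by the SL1 sequence, the nematode trans-spliced leader found at the 5′ end of many C. elegans mRNAs. Next comes the coding sequence of the Mos1 (mariner) transposase from Drosophila mauritiana, which catalyses cut-and-paste transposition by binding the transposon's terminal inverted repeats. The transposase is followed by the 3′UTR of the C. elegans gene glh-2 and an encoded 61-nucleotide poly(A) tract. StuI, NheI and XbaI sites separate the modules, so individual parts could in principle be exchanged. BsaI and SpeI sites lie just after the poly(A) tract. The depositor indicates linearising with BsaI so that run-off transcription ends at the poly(A) tail, upstream of the T7 terminator annotated further downstream. The SL1, 3′UTR and poly(A) elements are not picked up in the automated feature table and are known only from the depositor's notes. The resulting worm-like mRNA supplies transposase transiently after injection, presumably to mobilise Mos1 elements, although the record does not describe the downstream application in detail.
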