Features (pLannotate 1.2.2; 10 found; start..end, strand, type, name):
      1..19      +  promoter       T7 promoter: promoter for bacteriophage T7 RNA polymerase
     48..1082    +  CDS            mariner\T: MOS1T_DROMA - Experimental evidence at protein level: Swiss-Prot protein existence level 1. Mediates transposition of transposon Mos1 by a 'cut and paste' mechanism. Transposases are sequence-specific nucleases and strand transferases that catalyze transposition through an ordered series of events: sequence-specific binding of transposase to the terminal inverted repeats (IR) present at each end of the transposon, pairing of the transposon IRs in a paired-end complex (PEC), cleavage of one or both DNA strands at each transposon end, capture of target DNA, and strand transfer to insert the tran
   1371..1418    +  terminator     T7 terminator: transcription terminator for bacteriophage T7 RNA polymerase
   1618..2206    -  rep_origin     ori: high-copy-number ColE1/pMB1/pBR322/pUC origin of replication
   2377..3237    -  CDS            AmpR: β-lactamase; bla; confers resistance to ampicillin, carbenicillin, and related antibiotics
   3238..3342    -  promoter       AmpR promoter: bla
   3437..3472    +  CDS            rop (fragment): Rop protein, which maintains plasmids at low copy number; rop
   3574..3675    +  misc_feature   bom (fragment): basis of mobility region from pBR322
   3703..4131    -  rep_origin     f1 ori (sequence partly withheld): f1 bacteriophage origin of replication; arrow indicates direction of (+) strand synthesis
   4135..4292    -  CDS            lacZα (fragment): LacZα fragment of β-galactosidase; lacZ fragment
>Addgene plasmid #204522 | pHIT239 | addgene full sequence | sequence record 403812 | Addgene NGS Result
TAATACGACTCACTATAGGTTTAATTACCCAAGTTTGAGGCCTCACCATGTCGAGTTTCGTGCCGAATAA
AGAGCAAACGCGGACAGTATTAATTTTCTGTTTTCATTTGAAGAAAACAGCTGCGGAATCGCACCGAATG
CTTGTTGAAGCCTTTGGCGAACAAGTACCAACTGTGAAAACGTGTGAACGGTGGTTTCAACGCTTCAAAA
GTGGTGATTTTGACGTCGACGACAAAGAGCACGGAAAACCGCCAAAAAGGTACGAAGACGCCGAACTGCA
AGCATTATTGGATGAAGACGATGCTCAAACGCAAAAACAACTCGCAGAGCAGTTGGAAGTAAGTCAACAA
GCAGTTTCCAATCGCTTGCGAGAGATGGGAAAGATTCAGAAGGTCGGTAGATGGGTGCCACATGAGTTGA
ACGAGAGGCAGATGGAGAGGCGCAAAAACACATGCGAAATTTTGCTTTCACGATACAAAAGGAAGTCGTT
TTTGCATCGTATCGTTACTGGAGATGAAAAATGGATCTTTTTTGTTAATCCTAAACGTAAAAAGTCATAC
GTTGATCCTGGACAACCGGCCACATCGACTGCTCGACCGAATCGCTTTGGCAAGAAGACGATGCTCTGTG
TTTGGTGGGATCAGAGCGGTGTCATTTACTATGAGCTCTTGAAACCCGGCGAAACGGTGAATACGGCACG
CTACCAACAACAATTGATCAATTTGAACCGTGCGCTTCAGAGAAAACGACCGGAATATCAAAAAAGACAA
CACAGGGTCATTTTTCTCCATGACAACGCTCCATCACATACGGCAAGGGCGGTTCGCGACACGTTGGAAA
CACTCAATTGGGAAGTGCTTCCGCATGCGGCTTACTCACCAGACCTGGCCCCATCCGATTACCACCTATT
CGCTTCGATGGGACACGCACTCGCTGAGCAGCGCTTCGATTCTTACGAAAGTGTGAAAAAATGGCTCGAT
GAATGGTTCGCCGCAAAAGACGATGAGTTCTACTGGCGTGGAATCCACAAATTGCCCGAGAGATGGGAAA
AATGTGTCGCGAGCGACGGCAAATACTTTGAATAGCTAGCATGTATCTGCATATCCTTCAAATGTTGTCC
ATATTGTATCAGTAAATTATAATGCCCCCTTTTTATATATTCTCCTTATCATGTAAATGTTCTATTGATT
TTTTGCTGGTGTAAAACGTTTTTATAGTAAATCCTCTCCACAGTGAATTTGTTAAATTGTATCAAAACAA
GACATTGATTAAATTTGTTCTAGAAAAAAAAAAAAAAAAAAAAAAAAAAAAAAAAAAAAAAAAAAAAAAA
AAAAAAAAAAAAAAGAGACCACTAGTCCGCTGAGCAATAACTAGCATAACCCCTTGGGGCCTCTAAACGG
GTCTTGAGGGGTTTTTTGCTGAAAGGAGGAACTATATCCGGGCTTCCTCGCTCACTGACTCGCTGCGCTC
GGTCGTTCGGCTGCGGCGAGCGGTATCAGCTCACTCAAAGGCGGTAATACGGTTATCCACAGAATCAGGG
GATAACGCAGGAAAGAACATGTGAGCAAAAGGCCAGCAAAAGGCCAGGAACCGTAAAAAGGCCGCGTTGC
TGGCGTTTTTCCATAGGCTCCGCCCCCCTGACGAGCATCACAAAAATCGACGCTCAAGTCAGAGGTGGCG
AAACCCGACAGGACTATAAAGATACCAGGCGTTTCCCCCTGGAAGCTCCCTCGTGCGCTCTCCTGTTCCG
ACCCTGCCGCTTACCGGATACCTGTCCGCCTTTCTCCCTTCGGGAAGCGTGGCGCTTTCTCATAGCTCAC
GCTGTAGGTATCTCAGTTCGGTGTAGGTCGTTCGCTCCAAGCTGGGCTGTGTGCACGAACCCCCCGTTCA
GCCCGACCGCTGCGCCTTATCCGGTAACTATCGTCTTGAGTCCAACCCGGTAAGACACGACTTATCGCCA
CTGGCAGCAGCCACTGGTAACAGGATTAGCAGAGCGAGGTATGTAGGCGGTGCTACAGAGTTCTTGAAGT
GGTGGCCTAACTACGGCTACACTAGAAGAACAGTATTTGGTATCTGCGCTCTGCTGAAGCCAGTTACCTT
CGGAAAAAGAGTTGGTAGCTCTTGATCCGGCAAACAAACCACCGCTGGTAGCGGTGGTTTTTTTGTTTGC
AAGCAGCAGATTACGCGCAGAAAAAAAGGATCTCAAGAAGATCCTTTGATCTTTTCTACGGGGTCTGACG
CTCAGTGGAACGAAAACTCACGTTAAGGGATTTTGGTCATGAGATTATCAAAAAGGATCTTCACCTAGAT
CCTTTTAAATTAAAAATGAAGTTTTAAATCAATCTAAAGTATATATGAGTAAACTTGGTCTGACAGTTAC
CAATGCTTAATCAGTGAGGCACCTATCTCAGCGATCTGTCTATTTCGTTCATCCATAGTTGCCTGACTCC
CCGTCGTGTAGATAACTACGATACGGGAGGGCTTACCATCTGGCCCCAGTGCTGCAATGATACCGCGAGA
CCCACGCTCACCGGCTCCAGATTTATCAGCAATAAACCAGCCAGCCGGAAGGGCCGAGCGCAGAAGTGGT
CCTGCAACTTTATCCGCCTCCATCCAGTCTATTAATTGTTGCCGGGAAGCTAGAGTAAGTAGTTCGCCAG
TTAATAGTTTGCGCAACGTTGTTGCCATTGCTACAGGCATCGTGGTGTCACGCTCGTCGTTTGGTATGGC
TTCATTCAGCTCCGGTTCCCAACGATCAAGGCGAGTTACATGATCCCCCATGTTGTGCAAAAAAGCGGTT
AGCTCCTTCGGTCCTCCGATCGTTGTCAGAAGTAAGTTGGCCGCAGTGTTATCACTCATGGTTATGGCAG
CACTGCATAATTCTCTTACTGTCATGCCATCCGTAAGATGCTTTTCTGTGACTGGTGAGTACTCAACCAA
GTCATTCTGAGAATAGTGTATGCGGCGACCGAGTTGCTCTTGCCCGGCGTCAATACGGGATAATACCGCG
CCACATAGCAGAACTTTAAAAGTGCTCATCATTGGAAAACGTTCTTCGGGGCGAAAACTCTCAAGGATCT
TACCGCTGTTGAGATCCAGTTCGATGTAACCCACTCGTGCACCCAACTGATCTTCAGCATCTTTTACTTT
CACCAGCGTTTCTGGGTGAGCAAAAACAGGAAGGCAAAATGCCGCAAAAAAGGGAATAAGGGCGACACGG
AAATGTTGAATACTCATACTCTTCCTTTTTCAATATTATTGAAGCATTTATCAGGGTTATTGTCTCATGA
GCGGATACATATTTGAATGTATTTAGAAAAATAAACAAATAGGGGTTCCGCGCACATTTCCCCGAAAAGT
GCCACCTGACGTCTAAGAAACCATTATTATCATGACATTAACCTATAAAAATAGGCGTATCACGAGGCCC
TTTCGTCTCGCGCGTTTCGGTGATGACGGTGAAAACCTCTGACACATGCAGCTCCCGGAGACGGTCACAG
CTTGTCTGTAAGCGGATGCCGGGAGCAGACAAGCCCGTCAGGGCGCGTCAGCGGGTGTTGGCGGGTGTCG
GGGCTGGCTTAACTATGCGGCATCAGAGCAGATTGTACTGAGAGTGCACCATATATGCGGTGTGAAATAC
CGCACAGATGCGTAAGGAGAAAATACCGCATCAGGAAATTGTAAGCGTTAATATTTTGTTAAAATTCGCG
TTAAATTTTTGTTAAATCAGCTCATTTTTTAACCAATAGGCCGAAATCGGCAAAATCCCTTATAAATCAA
AAGAATAGACCGAGATAGGGT
[37 nt withheld, positions 3802-3838]
AAAGAACGTGGACTCCAACGTCAAAGG
[49 nt withheld, positions 3866-3914]
T
[91 nt withheld, positions 3916-4006]
G
[124 nt withheld, positions 4008-4131]
CCATTCGCCATTCAGGCTGCGCAACTGTTGGGAAGGGCGATCGGTGCGGGCCTCTTCGCTATTACGCCAG
CTGGCGAAAGGGGGATGTGCTGCAAGGCGATTAAGTTGGGTAACGCCAGGGTTTTCCCAGTCACGACGTT
GTAAAACGACGGCCAGTGAATTG
